Addgene plasmid #10927: 830 pcDNA3 GFP PTEN 1-336
Depositing lab: William Sellers. Depositing organization: Dana-Farber Cancer Institute.
Backbone
  Vector backbone: pcDNA3
  Backbone manufacturer: Invitrogen
  Backbone size w/o insert (bp): 5446
  Vector type: Mammalian Expression
  Selectable markers: Neomycin (select with G418)
Growth in bacteria
  Bacterial resistance: Ampicillin, 100 μg/mL
  Growth temperature: 37°C
  Growth strain: DH5alpha
  Copy number: High Copy
Gene/Insert
  Gene/Insert name: PTEN
  Species: H. sapiens (human)
  Insert size (bp): 1000
  Mutation: Amino acids 1-336
  Entrez Gene: PTEN (a.k.a. 10q23del, BZS, CWS1, DEC, GLM2, MHAM, MMAC1, PTEN1, PTENbeta, TEP1)
  Tag / fusion protein: GFP (N terminal on insert)
  Cloning method: Restriction Enzyme
  Sequencing primers: 5′ T7
Terms and licenses: Academic/Nonprofit Terms; Industry Terms: Not Available to Industry
How to cite: 830 pcDNA3 GFP PTEN 1-336 was a gift from William Sellers (Addgene plasmid # 10927 ; http://n2t.net/addgene:10927 ; RRID:Addgene_10927)
