[The description below was written by a language model from this plasmid's Addgene catalogue record.]
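Description:
830 pcDNA3 GFP PTEN 1-336 is a mammalian expression plasmid built on the Invitrogen pcDNA3 backbone (about 5.4 kb without insert). It is propagated in E. coli as a high-copy plasmid under ampicillin selection. It also carries a neomycin resistance marker, so transfected mammalian cells can be selected with G418 to make stable lines as well as being used for transient expression. The record lists no promoter or feature table. pcDNA3 vectors generally drive the insert from the CMV immediate-early promoter, with a T7 promoter just upstream of the cloning site, which fits the T7 primer listed for 5′ sequencing.

The payload is a roughly 1 kb fragment of human PTEN encoding amino acids 1-336, inserted by restriction enzyme cloning and fused at its N terminus to GFP. PTEN is a tumor suppressor phosphatase, and the full-length protein is about 400 residues long. This construct is therefore a C-terminal truncation that lacks the tail region and the last part of the C2 domain, while keeping the N-terminal phosphatase domain. The GFP tag lets the truncated protein be followed by fluorescence microscopy or flow cytometry, and detected with anti-GFP reagents. The record does not give a specific purpose. A construct of this design would typically be used alongside full-length and other deletion variants to work out how the PTEN C-terminal region contributes to protein stability, localization and growth-suppressive function in mammalian cells.
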