>Addgene plasmid #10927 | 830 pcDNA3 GFP PTEN 1-336 | addgene partial sequence | sequence record 18073 | CMV-F 5'-CGCAAATGGGCGGTAGGCGTG-3'
ACTAGAGAACCCACTGCTTACTGGCTTATCGAAATTAATACGACTCACTATAGGGAGACCCAAGCTTGCC
ACCATGAGTAAAGGAGAAGAACTCTTCACTGGAGTTGTCCCAATTCTTGTTGAATTAGATGGTGATGTTA
ATGGGCACAAATTTTCTGTCAGTGGAGAGGGTGAAGGTGATGCAACATACGGAAAACTTACCCTTAAATT
TATTTGCACTACTGGAAAACTACCTGTTCCATGGCCAACACTTGTCACTACTTTCACTTATGGTGTTCAG
TGCTTTTCAAGATACCCGGATCATATGAAACGGCATGACTTTTTCAAGAGTGCCATGCCCGAAGGTTATG
TACAGGAAAGAACTATATTTTTCAAAGATGACGGGAACTACAAGACACGTGCTGAAGTCAAGTTTGAAGG
TGATACCCTTGTTAATAGAATCGAGTTAAAAGGTATTGATTTTAAAGAAGATGGAAACATTCTTGGGCAC
AAATTGGAATACAACTATAACTCACACAATGTATACATCATGGCAGACAAACAAAAGAATGGAATCAAAG
CTAACTTCAAAATTAAACACAACATTGAAGATGGAAGCGTTCAACTAGCAGACCATTATCAACAAAATAC
TCCAATTGGCGATGGCCCTGTCCTTTTA
