>Addgene plasmid #10927 | 830 pcDNA3 GFP PTEN 1-336 | addgene partial sequence | sequence record 18074 | 10927 with BGHrev
TATAGAATAGGGCCCTCTAGATGCATGCTCGAGGCGATATCGGGGAATTCTCAGTATCGGTTGGCTTTGT
CTTTATTTGCTTTGTCAAGATCATTTTTTGTTAAAGTAAGTACTAGATATTCCTTGTCATTATCTGCACG
CTCTATACTGCAAATGCTATCGATTTCTTGATCACATAGACTTCCATTTTCTACTTTTTCTGAGGTTTCC
TCTGGTCCTGGTATGAAGAATGTATTTACCCAAAAGTGAAACATTTTGTCCTTTTTTAGCATCTTGTTCT
GTTTGTGGAAGAACTCTACTTTGATATCACCACACACAGGTAACGGCTGAGGGAACTCAAAGTACATGAA
CTTGTCTTCCCGTCGTGTGGGTCCTGAATTGGAGGAATATATCTTCACCTTTAGCTGGCAGACCACAAAC
TGAGGATTGCAAGTTCCGCCACTGAACATTGGAATAGTTTCAAACATCATCTTGTGAAACAACAGTGCCA
CTGGTCTATAATCCAGATGATTCTTTAACAGGTAGCTATAATAATACACATAGCGCCTCTGACTGGGAAT
AGTTACTCCCTTTTTGTCTCTGGTCCTTACTTCCCCATAGAAATCTAGGGCCTCTTGTGCCTTTAAAAAT
TTGCCCCGATGTAATAAATATGCACATATCATTACACCAGTTCGTCCCTTTCCAGCTTTACAGTGAATTG
CTGCAACATGATTGTCATCTTCACTTAGCCATTGG
